Addgene plasmid #112918: pMLBAD-eGFP
Purpose: Fluorescence microscopy
Depositing lab: Miguel Valvano. Depositing organization: University of Western Ontario. Publication: Construction and evaluation of plasmid vectors optimized for constitutive and regulated gene expression in Burkholderia cepacia complex isolates. Lefebre MD, Valvano MA. Appl Environ Microbiol. 2002 Dec;68(12):5956-64. 10.1128/AEM.68.12.5956-5964.2002 PubMed 12450816.
Backbone
  Vector backbone: pMLBAD
  Backbone size w/o insert (bp): 6775
  Total vector size (bp): 7505
  Vector type: Bacterial Expression
Growth in bacteria
  Bacterial resistance: Trimethoprim, 50 μg/mL
  Growth temperature: 37°C
  Growth strain: DH5alpha
  Copy number: Low Copy
Gene/Insert
  Gene/Insert name: eGFP
  Insert size (bp): 735
  Promoter: Pbad
  Cloning method: Restriction Enzyme; 5′ cloning site NcoI (not destroyed); 3′ cloning site SmaI (only the plasmid) (destroyed during cloning)
  Sequencing primers: 5′ pBAD Forward; 3′ pBAD Reverse
Terms and licenses: Academic/Nonprofit Terms; Industry Terms: Not Available to Industry
How to cite: pMLBAD-eGFP was a gift from Miguel Valvano (Addgene plasmid # 112918 ; http://n2t.net/addgene:112918 ; RRID:Addgene_112918)
