[The description below was written by a language model from this plasmid's Addgene catalogue record and pLannotate feature annotations shown in this document.]
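Description:
pMLBAD-eGFP is a low-copy, broad-host-range bacterial expression plasmid of about 7.5 kb, built on the pMLBAD backbone, which belongs to a vector series developed for regulated gene expression in Burkholderia cepacia complex isolates. It replicates through the pBBR1 origin together with the plasmid-encoded pBBR1 Rep protein, a system derived from Bordetella bronchiseptica that functions in many Gram-negative species as well as in E. coli cloning strains. Selection is by trimethoprim, conferred by a plasmid-type dihydrofolate reductase gene (dhfrIIb from R388) located downstream of a class 1 integron Pc promoter. The annotation also picks up truncated pieces of kanamycin, chloramphenicol and tetracycline resistance genes and a Tn903 transposition gene. These are fragments left over from the vector's construction history, and the record lists no resistance other than trimethoprim.

The payload is an enhanced GFP coding sequence of roughly 0.7 kb (the original mammalian codon-optimised EGFP), inserted through an NcoI site at its 5′ end and a SmaI site in the vector that was destroyed during cloning. It sits directly downstream of the E. coli araBAD promoter, with the araC regulator gene transcribed divergently. AraC represses the promoter in the absence of L-arabinose and activates it when the sugar is present, so fluorescence can be induced. A remnant of the pUC-type multiple cloning site follows the reporter, and then an rrnB segment with 5S rRNA sequence and the T1 and T2 terminators, which stop transcription. The depositor-supplied and sequencing-derived records show the same set and order of features, differ in length by a single nucleotide, and are numbered from different start points. The stated use is fluorescence microscopy of bacteria carrying the plasmid.
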