Features (pLannotate 1.2.2; 19 found; start..end, strand, type, name):
     55..83      +  promoter       Pc promoter: intI1 (promoter lies within the coding sequence); class 1 integron promoter
    260..337     +  ncRNA          AAC AAD leader: Accession: RF02912 - putative aminoglycoside riboswitch / attI site
    410..646     +  CDS            TpR: E. coli plasmid-associated dihydrofolate reductase; dhfrIIb from plasmid R388; confers resistance to trimethoprim
    664..751     -  CDS            TcR (fragment): tetracycline efflux protein; tet; confers resistance to tetracycline
    761..779     +  promoter       tet promoter (fragment): E. coli promoter for tetracycline efflux protein gene
    869..1747    -  CDS            araC: L-arabinose regulatory protein; araC
   1774..2058    +  promoter       araBAD promoter: araBAD; promoter of the L-arabinose operon of E. coli; the araC regulatory gene is transcribed in the opposite direction (Guzman et al., 1995)
   2093..2812    +  CDS            EGFP: the original enhanced GFP (Yang et al., 1996) mammalian codon-optimized
   2831..2869    +  misc_feature   MCS (fragment): pUC18/19 multiple cloning site
   2953..3068    +  ncRNA          5S rRNA: Accession: RF00001 - 5S ribosomal RNA
   3072..3158    +  terminator     rrnB T1 terminator: Escherichia coli rrnB; transcription terminator T1 from the E. coli rrnB gene
   3250..3277    +  terminator     rrnB T2 terminator: transcription terminator T2 from the E. coli rrnB gene
   3445..3591    -  CDS            TRA2_ECOLX (fragment): Protein predicted: Swiss-Prot protein existence level 4. Required for transposition of transposon Tn903. From Escherichia coli.
   3732..3997    -  CDS            KanR (fragment): aminoglycoside phosphotransferase; aph(3')-Ia; confers resistance to kanamycin
   3997..4131    -  CDS            CmR (fragment): chloramphenicol acetyltransferase; cat; confers resistance to chloramphenicol
   4132..4234    -  promoter       cat promoter: promoter of the E. coli cat gene encoding chloramphenicol acetyltransferase
   5627..6396    +  rep_origin     pBBR1 oriV: replication origin of the broad-host-range plasmid pBBR1 from Bordetella bronchiseptica; requires the pBBR1 Rep protein for replication
   6397..7059    +  CDS            pBBR1 Rep: replication protein for the broad-host-range plasmid pBBR1 from Bordetella bronchiseptica
   7120..7189    +  CDS            TcR (fragment): tetracycline efflux protein; tet; confers resistance to tetracycline
>Addgene plasmid #112918 | pMLBAD-eGFP | depositor full sequence | sequence record 215245 | pMLBAD-eGFP
TCTACGGGGTCTGACGCTCAGTGGAACGAAATCGATGAGCTCGCACGAACCCAGTTGACATAAGCCTGTT
CGGTTCGTAAACTGTAATGCAAGTAGCGTATGCGCTCACGCAACTGGTCCAGAACCTTGACCGAACGCAG
CGGTGGTAACGGCGCAGTGGCGGTTTTCATGGCTTGTTATGACTGTTTTTTTGTACAGTCTAGCCTCGGG
CATCCAAGCTAGCTAAGCGCGTTACGCCGTGGGTCGATGTTTGATGTTATGGAACAGCAACGATGTTACG
CAGCAGGGTAGTCGCCCTAAAACAAAGTTAGGCAGCCGTTGTGCTGGTGCTTTCTAGTAGTTGTTGTGGG
GTAGGCAGTCAGAGCTCGATTTGCTTGTCGCCATAATAGATTCACAAGAAGGATTCGACATGGGTCAAAG
TAGCGATGAAGCCAACGCTCCCGTTGCAGGGCAGTTTGCGCTTCCCCTGAGTGCCACCTTTGGCTTAGGG
GATCGCGTACGCAAGAAATCTGGTGCCGCTTGGCAGGGTCAAGTCGTCGGTTGGTATTGCACAAAACTCA
CTCCTGAAGGCTATGCGGTCGAGTCCGAATCCCACCCAGGCTCAGTGCAAATTTATCCTGTGGCTGCACT
TGAACGTGTGGCCTAAGCGATATCTTAGGATCTCCCATCGGTGATGTCGGCGATATAGGCGCCAGCAACC
GCACCTGTGGCGCCGGTGATGCCGGCCACGATGCGTCCGGCGTAGAGGATCTGCTCATGTTTGACAGCTT
ATCATCGATGCATAATGTGCCTGTCAAATGGACGAAGCAGGGATTCTGCAAACCCTATGCTACTCCGTCA
AGCCGTCAATTGTCTGATTCGTTACCAATTATGACAACTTGACGGCTACATCATTCACTTTTTCTTCACA
ACCGGCACGGAACTCGCTCGGGCTGGCCCCGGTGCATTTTTTAAATACCCGCGAGAAATAGAGTTGATCG
TCAAAACCAACATTGCGACCGACGGTGGCGATAGGCATCCGGGTGGTGCTCAAAAGCAGCTTCGCCTGGC
TGATACGTTGGTCCTCGCGCCAGCTTAAGACGCTAATCCCTAACTGCTGGCGGAAAAGATGTGACAGACG
CGACGGCGACAAGCAAACATGCTGTGCGACGCTGGCGATATCAAAATTGCTGTCTGCCAGGTGATCGCTG
ATGTACTGACAAGCCTCGCGTACCCGATTATCCATCGGTGGATGGAGCGACTCGTTAATCGCTTCCATGC
GCCGCAGTAACAATTGCTCAAGCAGATTTATCGCCAGCAGCTCCGAATAGCGCCCTTCCCCTTGCCCGGC
GTTAATGATTTGCCCAAACAGGTCGCTGAAATGCGGCTGGTGCGCTTCATCCGGGCGAAAGAACCCCGTA
TTGGCAAATATTGACGGCCAGTTAAGCCATTCATGCCAGTAGGCGCGCGGACGAAAGTAAACCCACTGGT
GATACCATTCGCGAGCCTCCGGATGACGACCGTAGTGATGAATCTCTCCTGGCGGGAACAGCAAAATATC
ACCCGGTCGGCAAACAAATTCTCGTCCCTGATTTTTCACCACCCCCTGACCGCGAATGGTGAGATTGAGA
ATATAACCTTTCATTCCCAGCGGTCGGTCGATAAAAAAATCGAGATAACCGTTGGCCTCAATCGGCGTTA
AACCCGCCACCAGATGGGCATTAAACGAGTATCCCGGCAGCAGGGGATCATTTTGCGCTTCAGCCATACT
TTTCATACTCCCGCCATTCAGAGAAGAAACCAATTGTCCATATTGCATCAGACATTGCCGTCACTGCGTC
TTTTACTGGCTCTTCTCGCTAACCAAACCGGTAACCCCGCTTATTAAAAGCATTCTGTAACAAAGCGGGA
CCAAAGCCATGACAAAAACGCGTAACAAAAGTGTCTATAATCACGGCAGAAAAGTCCACATTGATTATTT
GCACGGCGTCACACTTTGCTATGCCATAGCATTTTTATCCATAAGATTAGCGGATCCTACCTGACGCTTT
TTATCGCAACTCTCTACTGTTTCTCCATACCCGTTTTTTTGGGCTAGCAGGAGGAATTCACCATGGTGAG
CAAGGGCGAGGAGCTGTTCACCGGGGTGGTGCCCATCCTGGTCGAGCTGGACGGCGACGTAAACGGCCAC
AAGTTCAGCGTGTCCGGCGAGGGCGAGGGCGATGCCACCTACGGCAAGCTGACCCTGAAGTTCATCTGCA
CCACCGGCAAGCTGCCCGTGCCCTGGCCCACCCTCGTGACCACCCTGACCTACGGCGTGCAGTGCTTCAG
CCGCTACCCCGACCACATGAAGCAGCACGACTTCTTCAAGTCCGCCATGCCCGAAGGCTACGTCCAGGAG
CGCACCATCTTCTTCAAGGACGACGGCAACTACAAGACCCGCGCCGAGGTGAAGTTCGAGGGCGACACCC
TGGTGAACCGCATCGAGCTGAAGGGCATCGACTTCAAGGAGGACGGCAACATCCTGGGGCACAAGCTGGA
GTACAACTACAACAGCCACAACGTCTATATCATGGCCGACAAGCAGAAGAACGGCATCAAGGTGAACTTC
AAGATCCGCCACAACATCGAGGACGGCAGCGTGCAGCTCGCCGACCACTACCAGCAGAACACCCCCATCG
GCGACGGCCCCGTGCTGCTGCCCGACAACCACTACCTGAGCACCCAGTCCGCCCTGAGCAAAGACCCCAA
CGAGAAGCGCGATCACATGGTCCTGCTGGAGTTCGTGACCGCCGCCGGGATCACTCTCGGCATGGACGAG
CTGTACAAGTAAAGCGGCCGCGAATTCGATCGGGGATCCTCTAGAGTCGACCTGCAGGCATGCAAGCTTG
GCTGTTTTGGCGGATGAGAGAAGATTTTCAGCCTGATACAGATTAAATCAGAACGCAGAAGCGGTCTGAT
AAAACAGAATTTGCCTGGCGGCAGTAGCGCGGTGGTCCCACCTGACCCCATGCCGAACTCAGAAGTGAAA
CGCCGTAGCGCCGATGGTAGTGTGGGGTCTCCCCATGCGAGAGTAGGGAACTGCCAGGCATCAAATAAAA
CGAAAGGCTCAGTCGAAAGACTGGGCCTTTCGTTTTATCTGTTGTTTGTCGGTGAACGCTCTCCTGAGTA
GGACAAATCCGCCGGGAGCGGATTTGAACGTTGCGAAGCAACGGCCCGGAGGGTGGCGGGCAGGACGCCC
GCCATAAACTGCCAGGCATCAAATTAAGCAGAAGGCCATCCTGACGGATGGCCTTTTTGCGTTTCTACAA
ACTCTTCCACTCACTACAGCAGAGCCATTTAAACAACATCCCCTCCCCCTTTCCACCGCGTCAGACGCCC
GTAGCAGCCCGCTACGGGCTTTTTCATGCCCTGCCCTAGCGTCCAAGCCTCACGGCCGCGCTCGGCCTCT
CTGGCGGCCTTCTGGCGCTGAGGTCTGCCTCGTGAAGAAGGTGTTGCTGACTCATACCAGGCCTGAATCG
CCCCATCATCCAGCCAGAAAGTGAGGGAGCCACGGTTGATGAGAGCTTTGTTGTAGGTGGACCAGTTGGT
GATTTTGAACTTTTGCTTTGCCACGGAACGGTCTGCGTTGTCGGGAAGATGCGTGATCTGATCCTTCAAC
TCAGCAAAAGTTCGATTTATTCAACAAAGCCGCCGTCCCGTCAAGTCAGCGTAATGCTCTGCCAGTGTTA
CAACCAATTAACCAATTCTGATTAGAAAAACTCATCGAGCATCAAATGAAACTGCAATTTATTCATATCA
GGATTATCAATACCATATTTTTGAAAAAGCCGTTTCTGTAATGAAGGAGAAAACTCACCGAGGCAGTTCC
ATAGGATGGCAAGATCCTGGTATCGGTCTGCGATTCCGACTCGTCCAACATCAATACAACCTATTAATTT
CCCCTCGTCAAAAATAAGGTTATCAAGCGAGAAATCACCATGAGTGACGACTGAATCCGGTGAGAATGGC
AAAAGCTAAAAAGGCCGTAATATCCAGCTGAACGGTCTGGTTATAGGTACATTGAGCAACTGACTGAAAT
GCCTCAAAATGTTCTTTACGATGCCATTGGGATATATCAACGGTGGTATATCCAGTGATTTTTTTCTCCA
TTTTAGCTTCCTTAGCTCCTGAAAATCTCGATAACTCAAAAAATACGCCCGGTAGTGATCTTATTTCATT
ATGGTGAAAGTTGGAACCTCTTACGTGCCGATCAACGTCTCATTTTCGCCAAAAGTTGGCCCAGGGCTTC
CCGGTATCAACAGGGACACCAGGATTTATTTATTCTGCGAAGTGATCTTCCGTCACAGGTATTTATTCGA
AGACGAAAGGGCCTCGTGATACGCCTATTTTTATAGGTTAATGTCATGATAATAATGGTTTCTTAGACGT
CAGGTGGCACTTTTCGGGGAAATGTGCGCGCCCGCGTTCCTGCTGGCGCTGGGCCTGTTTCTGGCGCTGG
ACTTCCCGCTGTTCCGTCAGCAGCTTTTCGCCCACGGCCTTGATGATCGCGGCGGCCTTGGCCTGCATAT
CCCGATTCAACGGCCCCAGGGCGTCCAGAACGGGCTTCAGGCGCTCCCGAAGGTCTCGGGCCGTCTCTTG
GGCTTGATCGGCCTTCTTGCGCATCTCACGCGCTCCTGCGGCGGCCTGTAGGGCAGGCTCATACCCCTGC
CGAACCGCTTTTGTCAGCCGGTCGGCCACGGCTTCCGGCGTCTCAACGCGCTTTGAGATTCCCAGCTTTT
CGGCCAATCCCTGCGGTGCATAGGCGCGTGGCTCGACCGCTTGCGGGCTGATGGTGACGTGGCCCACTGG
TGGCCGCTCCAGGGCCTCGTAGAACGCCTGAATGCGCGTGTGACGTGCCTTGCTGCCCTCGATGCCCCGT
TGCAGCCCTAGATCGGCCACAGCGGCCGCAAACGTGGTCTGGTCGCGGGTCATCTGCGCTTTGTTGCCGA
TGAACTCCTTGGCCGACAGCCTGCCGTCCTGCGTCAGCGGCACCACGAACGCGGTCATGTGCGGGCTGGT
TTCGTCACGGTGGATGCTGGCCGTCACGATGCGATCCGCCCCGTACTTGTCCGCCAGCCACTTGTGCGCC
TTCTCGAAGAACGCCGCCTGCTGTTCTTGGCTGGCCGACTTCCACCATTCCGGGCTGGCCGTCATGACGT
ACTCGACCGCCAACACAGCGTCCTTGCGCCGCTTCTCTGGCAGCAACTCGCGCAGTCGGCCCATCGCTTC
ATCGGTGCTGCTGGCCGCCCAGTGCTCGTTCTCTGGCGTCCTGCTGGCGTCAGCGTTGGGCGTCTCGCGC
TCGCGGTAGGCGTGCTTGAGACTGGCCGCCACGTTGCCCATTTTCGCCAGCTTCTTGCATCGCATGATCG
CGTATGCCGCCATGCCTGCCCCTCCCTTTTGGTGTCCAACCGGCTCGACGGGGGCAGCGCAAGGCGGTGC
CTCCGGCGGGCCACTCAATGCTTGAGTATACTCACTAGACTTTGCTTCGCAAAGTCGTGACCGCCTACGG
CGGCTGCGGCGCCCTACGGGCTTGCTCTCCGGGCTTCGCCCTGCGCGGTCGCTGCGCTCCCTTGCCAGCC
CGTGGATATGTGGACGATGGCCGCGAGCGGCCACCGGCTGGCTCGCTTCGCTCGGCCCGTGGACAACCCT
GCTGGACAAGCTGATGGACAGGCTGCGCCTGCCCACGAGCTTGACCACAGGGATTGCCCACCGGCTACCC
AGCCTTCGACCACATACCCACCGGCTCCAACTGCGCGGCCTGCGGCCTTGCCCCATCAATTTTTTTAATT
TTCTCTGGGGAAAAGCCTCCGGCCTGCGGCCTGCGCGCTTCGCTTGCCGGTTGGACACCAAGTGGAAGGC
GGGTCAAGGCTCGCGCAGCGACCGCGCAGCGGCTTGGCCTTGACGCGCCTGGAACGACCCAAGCCTATGC
GAGTGGGGGCAGTCGAAGGCGAAGCCCGCCCGCCTGCCCCCCGAGCCTCACGGCGGCGAGTGCGGGGGTT
CCAAGGGGGCAGCGCCACCTTGGGCAAGGCCGAAGGCCGCGCAGTCGATCAACAAGCCCCGGAGGGGCCA
CTTTTTGCCGGAGGGGGAGCCGCGCCGAAGGCGTGGGGGAACCCCGCAGGGGTGCCCTTCTTTGGGCACC
AAAGAACTAGATATAGGGCGAAATGCGAAAGACTTAAAAATCAACAACTTAAAAAAGGGGGGTACGCAAC
AGCTCATTGCGGCACCCCCCGCAATAGCTCATTGCGTAGGTTAAAGAAAATCTGTAATTGACTGCCACTT
TTACGCAACGCATAATTGTTGTCGCGCTGCCGAAAAGTTGCAGCTGATTGCGCATGGTGCCGCAACCGTG
CGGCACCCTACCGCATGGAGATAAGCATGGCCACGCAGTCCAGAGAAATCGGCATTCAAGCCAAGAACAA
GCCCGGTCACTGGGTGCAAACGGAACGCAAAGCGCATGAGGCGTGGGCCGGGCTTATTGCGAGGAAACCC
ACGGCGGCAATGCTGCTGCATCACCTCGTGGCGCAGATGGGCCACCAGAACGCCGTGGTGGTCAGCCAGA
AGACACTTTCCAAGCTCATCGGACGTTCTTTGCGGACGGTCCAATACGCAGTCAAGGACTTGGTGGCCGA
GCGCTGGATCTCCGTCGTGAAGCTCAACGGCCCCGGCACCGTGTCGGCCTACGTGGTCAATGACCGCGTG
GCGTGGGGCCAGCCCCGCGACCAGTTGCGCCTGTCGGTGTTCAGTGCCGCCGTGGTGGTTGATCACGACG
ACCAGGACGAATCGCTGTTGGGGCATGGCGACCTGCGCCGCATCCCGACCCTGTATCCGGGCGAGCAGCA
ACTACCGACCGGCCCCGGCGAGGAGCCGCCCAGCCAGCCCGGCATTCCGGGCATGGAACCAGACCTGCCA
GCCTTGACCGAAACGGAGGAATGGGAACGGCGCGGGCAGCAGCGCCTGCCGATGCCCGATGAGCCGTGTT
TTCTGGACGATGGCGAGCCGTTGGAGCCGCCGACACGGGTCACGCTGCCGCGCCGGTAGCACTTGGGTTG
CGCAGCAACCCGTAAGTGCGCTGTTCCAGACTATCGGCTGTAGCCGCCTCGCCGCCCTATACCTTGTCTG
CCTCCCCGCGTTGCGTCGCGGTGCATGGAGCCGGGCCACCTCGACCTGAATGGAAGCCGGCGGCACCTCG
CTAACGGATTCACCGTTTTTATCAGGCTCTGGGAGGCAGAATAAATGATCATATCGTCAATTATTACCTC
CACGGGGAGAGCCTGAGCAAACTGGCCTCAGGCATTTGAGAAGCACACGGTCACACTGCTTCCGGTAGTC
AATAAACCGGTAAACCAGCAATAGACATAAGCGGCTATTTAACGACCCTGCCCTGAACCGACGACCGGGT
CGAATTTGCTTTCGAATTTCTGCCATTCATCCGCTTATTATCACTTATTCAGGCGTAGCACCAGGCGTTT
AAGTCGACCAATAAC
