Features (pLannotate 1.2.2; 19 found; start..end, strand, type, name):
      1..285     +  promoter       araBAD promoter: araBAD; promoter of the L-arabinose operon of E. coli; the araC regulatory gene is transcribed in the opposite direction (Guzman et al., 1995)
    320..1039    +  CDS            EGFP: the original enhanced GFP (Yang et al., 1996) mammalian codon-optimized
   1058..1096    +  misc_feature   MCS (fragment): pUC18/19 multiple cloning site
   1180..1295    +  ncRNA          5S rRNA: Accession: RF00001 - 5S ribosomal RNA
   1299..1385    +  terminator     rrnB T1 terminator: Escherichia coli rrnB; transcription terminator T1 from the E. coli rrnB gene
   1477..1504    +  terminator     rrnB T2 terminator: transcription terminator T2 from the E. coli rrnB gene
   1671..1817    -  CDS            TRA2_ECOLX (fragment): Protein predicted: Swiss-Prot protein existence level 4. Required for transposition of transposon Tn903. From Escherichia coli.
   1958..2223    -  CDS            KanR (fragment): aminoglycoside phosphotransferase; aph(3')-Ia; confers resistance to kanamycin
   2223..2357    -  CDS            CmR (fragment): chloramphenicol acetyltransferase; cat; confers resistance to chloramphenicol
   2358..2460    -  promoter       cat promoter: promoter of the E. coli cat gene encoding chloramphenicol acetyltransferase
   3853..4624    +  rep_origin     pBBR1 oriV: replication origin of the broad-host-range plasmid pBBR1 from Bordetella bronchiseptica; requires the pBBR1 Rep protein for replication
   4625..5287    +  CDS            pBBR1 Rep: replication protein for the broad-host-range plasmid pBBR1 from Bordetella bronchiseptica
   5348..5417    +  CDS            TcR (fragment): tetracycline efflux protein; tet; confers resistance to tetracycline
   5787..5815    +  promoter       Pc promoter: intI1 (promoter lies within the coding sequence); class 1 integron promoter
   5991..6057    +  ncRNA          AAC AAD leader (fragment): Accession: RF02912 - putative aminoglycoside riboswitch / attI site
   6141..6377    +  CDS            TpR: E. coli plasmid-associated dihydrofolate reductase; dhfrIIb from plasmid R388; confers resistance to trimethoprim
   6395..6482    -  CDS            TcR (fragment): tetracycline efflux protein; tet; confers resistance to tetracycline
   6492..6510    +  promoter       tet promoter (fragment): E. coli promoter for tetracycline efflux protein gene
   6600..7478    -  CDS            araC: L-arabinose regulatory protein; araC
>Addgene plasmid #112918 | pMLBAD-eGFP | addgene full sequence | sequence record 220098 | Addgene NGS Result
AAGAAACCAATTGTCCATATTGCATCAGACATTGCCGTCACTGCGTCTTTTACTGGCTCTTCTCGCTAAC
CAAACCGGTAACCCCGCTTATTAAAAGCATTCTGTAACAAAGCGGGACCAAAGCCATGACAAAAACGCGT
AACAAAAGTGTCTATAATCACGGCAGAAAAGTCCACATTGATTATTTGCACGGCGTCACACTTTGCTATG
CCATAGCATTTTTATCCATAAGATTAGCGGATCCTACCTGACGCTTTTTATCGCAACTCTCTACTGTTTC
TCCATACCCGTTTTTTTGGGCTAGCAGGAGGAATTCACCATGGTGAGCAAGGGCGAGGAGCTGTTCACCG
GGGTGGTGCCCATCCTGGTCGAGCTGGACGGCGACGTAAACGGCCACAAGTTCAGCGTGTCCGGCGAGGG
CGAGGGCGATGCCACCTACGGCAAGCTGACCCTGAAGTTCATCTGCACCACCGGCAAGCTGCCCGTGCCC
TGGCCCACCCTCGTGACCACCCTGACCTACGGCGTGCAGTGCTTCAGCCGCTACCCCGACCACATGAAGC
AGCACGACTTCTTCAAGTCCGCCATGCCCGAAGGCTACGTCCAGGAGCGCACCATCTTCTTCAAGGACGA
CGGCAACTACAAGACCCGCGCCGAGGTGAAGTTCGAGGGCGACACCCTGGTGAACCGCATCGAGCTGAAG
GGCATCGACTTCAAGGAGGACGGCAACATCCTGGGGCACAAGCTGGAGTACAACTACAACAGCCACAACG
TCTATATCATGGCCGACAAGCAGAAGAACGGCATCAAGGTGAACTTCAAGATCCGCCACAACATCGAGGA
CGGCAGCGTGCAGCTCGCCGACCACTACCAGCAGAACACCCCCATCGGCGACGGCCCCGTGCTGCTGCCC
GACAACCACTACCTGAGCACCCAGTCCGCCCTGAGCAAAGACCCCAACGAGAAGCGCGATCACATGGTCC
TGCTGGAGTTCGTGACCGCCGCCGGGATCACTCTCGGCATGGACGAGCTGTACAAGTAAAGCGGCCGCGA
ATTCGATCGGGGATCCTCTAGAGTCGACCTGCAGGCATGCAAGCTTGGCTGTTTTGGCGGATGAGAGAAG
ATTTTCAGCCTGATACAGATTAAATCAGAACGCAGAAGCGGTCTGATAAAACAGAATTTGCCTGGCGGCA
GTAGCGCGGTGGTCCCACCTGACCCCATGCCGAACTCAGAAGTGAAACGCCGTAGCGCCGATGGTAGTGT
GGGGTCTCCCCATGCGAGAGTAGGGAACTGCCAGGCATCAAATAAAACGAAAGGCTCAGTCGAAAGACTG
GGCCTTTCGTTTTATCTGTTGTTTGTCGGTGAACGCTCTCCTGAGTAGGACAAATCCGCCGGGAGCGGAT
TTGAACGTTGCGAAGCAACGGCCCGGAGGGTGGCGGGCAGGACGCCCGCCATAAACTGCCAGGCATCAAA
TTAAGCAGAAGGCCATCCTGACGGATGGCCTTTTTGCGTTTCTACAAACTCTTCCACTCACTACACAGAG
CCATTTAAACAACATCCCCTCCCCCTTTCCACCGCGTCAGACGCCCGTAGCAGCCCGCTACGGGCTTTTT
CATGCCCTGCCCTAGCGTCCAAGCCTCACGGCCGCGCTCGGCCTCTCTGGCGGCCTTCTGGCGCTGAGGT
CTGCCTCGTGAAGAAGGTGTTGCTGACTCATACCAGGCCTGAATCGCCCCATCATCCAGCCAGAAAGTGA
GGGAGCCACGGTTGATGAGAGCTTTGTTGTAGGTGGACCAGTTGGTGATTTTGAACTTTTGCTTTGCCAC
GGAACGGTCTGCGTTGTCGGGAAGATGCGTGATCTGATCCTTCAACTCAGCAAAAGTTCGATTTATTCAA
CAAAGCCGCCGTCCCGTCAAGTCAGCGTAATGCTCTGCCAGTGTTACAACCAATTAACCAATTCTGATTA
GAAAAACTCATCGAGCATCAAATGAAACTGCAATTTATTCATATCAGGATTATCAATACCATATTTTTGA
AAAAGCCGTTTCTGTAATGAAGGAGAAAACTCACCGAGGCAGTTCCATAGGATGGCAAGATCCTGGTATC
GGTCTGCGATTCCGACTCGTCCAACATCAATACAACCTATTAATTTCCCCTCGTCAAAAATAAGGTTATC
AAGTGAGAAATCACCATGAGTGACGACTGAATCCGGTGAGAATGGCAAAAGCTAAAAAGGCCGTAATATC
CAGCTGAACGGTCTGGTTATAGGTACATTGAGCAACTGACTGAAATGCCTCAAAATGTTCTTTACGATGC
CATTGGGATATATCAACGGTGGTATATCCAGTGATTTTTTTCTCCATTTTAGCTTCCTTAGCTCCTGAAA
ATCTCGATAACTCAAAAAATACGCCCGGTAGTGATCTTATTTCATTATGGTGAAAGTTGGAACCTCTTAC
GTGCCGATCAACGTCTCATTTTCGCCAAAAGTTGGCCCAGGGCTTCCCGGTATCAACAGGGACACCAGGA
TTTATTTATTCTGCGAAGTGATCTTCCGTCACAGGTATTTATTCGAAGACGAAAGGGCCTCGTGATACGC
CTATTTTTATAGGTTAATGTCATGATAATAATGGTTTCTTAGACGTCAGGTGGCACTTTTCGGGGAAATG
TGCGCGCCCGCGTTCCTGCTGGCGCTGGGCCTGTTTCTGGCGCTGGACTTCCCGCTGTTCCGTCAGCAGC
TTTTCGCCCACGGCCTTGATGATCGCGGCGGCCTTGGCCTGCATATCCCGATTCAACGGCCCCAGGGCGT
CCAGAACGGGCTTCAGGCGCTCCCGAAGGTCTCGGGCCGTCTCTTGGGCTTGATCGGCCTTCTTGCGCAT
CTCACGCGCTCCTGCGGCGGCCTGTAGGGCAGGCTCATACCCCTGCCGAACCGCTTTTGTCAGCCGGTCG
GCCACGGCTTCCGGCGTCTCAACGCGCTTTGAGATTCCCAGCTTTTCGGCCAATCCCTGCGGTGCATAGG
CGCGTGGCTCGACCGCTTGCGGGCTGATGGTGACGTGGCCCACTGGTGGCCGCTCCAGGGCCTCGTAGAA
CGCCTGAATGCGCGTGTGACGTGCCTTGCTGCCCTCGATGCCCCGTTGCAGCCCTAGATCGGCCACAGCG
GCCGCAAACGTGGTCTGGTCGCGGGTCATCTGCGCTTTGTTGCCGATGAACTCCTTGGCCGACAGCCTGC
CGTCCTGCGTCAGCGGCACCACGAACGCGGTCATGTGCGGGCTGGTTTCGTCACGGTGGATGCTGGCCGT
CACGATGCGATCCGCCCCGTACTTGTCCGCCAGCCACTTGTGCGCCTTCTCGAAGAACGCCGCCTGCTGT
TCTTGGCTGGCCGACTTCCACCATTCCGGGCTGGCCGTCATGACGTACTCGACCGCCAACACAGCGTCCT
TGCGCCGCTTCTCTGGCAGCAACTCGCGCAGTCGGCCCATCGCTTCATCGGTGCTGCTGGCCGCCCAGTG
CTCGTTCTCTGGCGTCCTGCTGGCGTCAGCGTTGGGCGTCTCGCGCTCGCGGTAGGCGTGCTTGAGACTG
GCCGCCACGTTGCCCATTTTCGCCAGCTTCTTGCATCGCATGATCGCGTATGCCGCCATGCCTGCCCCTC
CCTTTTGGTGTCCAACCGGCTCGACGGGGGCAGCGCAAGGCGGTGCCTCCGGCGGGCCACTCAATGCTTG
AGTATACTCACTAGACTTTGCTTCGCAAAGTCGTGACCGCCTACGGCGGCTGCGGCGCCCTACGGGCTTG
CTCTCCGGGCTTCGCCCTGCGCGGTCGCTGCGCTCCCTTGCCAGCCCGTGGATATGTGGACGATGGCCGC
GAGCGGCCACCGGCTGGCTCGCTTCGCTCGGCCCGTGGACAACCCTGCTGGACAAGCTGATGGACAGGCT
GCGCCTGCCCACGAGCTTGACCACAGGGATTGCCCACCGGCTACCCAGCCTTCGACCACATACCCACCGG
CTCCAACTGCGCGGCCTGCGGCCTTGCCCCATCAATTTTTTTAATTTTCTCTGGGGAAAAGCCTCCGGCC
TGCGGCCTGCGCGCTTCGCTTGCCGGTTGGACACCAAGTGGAAGGCGGGTCAAGGCTCGCGCAGCGACCG
CGCAGCGGCTTGGCCTTGACGCGCCTGGAACGACCCAAGCCTATGCGAGTGGGGGCAGTCGAAGGGCGAA
GCCCGCCCGCCTGCCCCCCGAGCCTCACGGCGGCGAGTGCGGGGGTTCCAAGGGGGCAGCGCCACCTTGG
GCAAGGCCGAAGGCCGCGCAGTCGATCAACAAGCCCCGGAGGGGCCACTTTTTGCCGGAGGGGGAGCCGC
GCCGAAGGCGTGGGGGAACCCCGCAGGGGTGCCCTTCTTTGGGCACCAAAGAACTAGATATAGGGCGAAA
TGCGAAAGACTTAAAAATCAACAACTTAAAAAAGGGGGGTACGCAACAGCTCATTGCGGCACCCCCCGCA
ATAGCTCATTGCGTAGGTTAAAGAAAATCTGTAATTGACTGCCACTTTTACGCAACGCATAATTGTTGTC
GCGCTGCCGAAAAGTTGCAGCTGATTGCGCATGGTGCCGCAACCGTGCGGCACCCCTACCGCATGGAGAT
AAGCATGGCCACGCAGTCCAGAGAAATCGGCATTCAAGCCAAGAACAAGCCCGGTCACTGGGTGCAAACG
GAACGCAAAGCGCATGAGGCGTGGGCCGGGCTTATTGCGAGGAAACCCACGGCGGCAATGCTGCTGCATC
ACCTCGTGGCGCAGATGGGCCACCAGAACGCCGTGGTGGTCAGCCAGAAGACACTTTCCAAGCTCATCGG
ACGTTCTTTGCGGACGGTCCAATACGCAGTCAAGGACTTGGTGGCCGAGCGCTGGATCTCCGTCGTGAAG
CTCAACGGCCCCGGCACCGTGTCGGCCTACGTGGTCAATGACCGCGTGGCGTGGGGCCAGCCCCGCGACC
AGTTGCGCCTGTCGGTGTTCAGTGCCGCCGTGGTGGTTGATCACGACGACCAGGACGAATCGCTGTTGGG
GCATGGCGACCTGCGCCGCATCCCGACCCTGTATCCGGGCGAGCAGCAACTACCGACCGGCCCCGGCGAG
GAGCCGCCCAGCCAGCCCGGCATTCCGGGCATGGAACCAGACCTGCCAGCCTTGACCGAAACGGAGGAAT
GGGAACGGCGCGGGCAGCAGCGCCTGCCGATGCCCGATGAGCCGTGTTTTCTGGACGATGGCGAGCCGTT
GGAGCCGCCGACACGGGTCACGCTGCCGCGCCGGTAGCACTTGGGTTGCGCAGCAACCCGTAAGTGCGCT
GTTCCAGACTATCGGCTGTAGCCGCCTCGCCGCCCTATACCTTGTCTGCCTCCCCGCGTTGCGTCGCGGT
GCATGGAGCCGGGCCACCTCGACCTGAATGGAAGCCGGCGGCACCTCGCTAACGGATTCACCGTTTTTAT
CAGGCTCTGGGAGGCAGAATAAATGATCATATCGTCAATTATTACCTCCACGGGGAGAGCCTGAGCAAAC
TGGCCTCAGGCATTTGAGAAGCACACGGTCACACTGCTTCCGGTAGTCAATAAACCGGTAAACCAGCAAT
AGACATAAGCGGCTATTTAACGACCCTGCCCTGAACCGACGACCGGGTCGAATTTGCTTTCGAATTTCTG
CCATTCATCCGCTTATTATCACTTATTCAGGCGTAGCACCAGGCGTTTAAGTCGACCAATAACCTACGGG
GTCTGACGCTCAGTGGAACGAAATCGATGAGCTCGCACGAACCCAGTTGACATAAGCCTGTTCGGTTCGT
AAACTGTAATGCAAGTAGCGTATGCGCTCACGCAACTGGTCCAGAACCTTGACCGAACGCAGCGGTGGTA
ACGGCGCAGTGGCGGTTTTCATGGCTTGTTATGACTGTTTTTTTGTACAGTCTATGCCTCGGGCATCCAA
GTAGCAAGCGCGTTACGCCGTGGGTCGATGTTTGATGTTATGGAGCAGCAACGATGTTACGCAGCAGGGC
AGTCGCCCTAAAACAAAGTTAGGCAGCCGTTGTGCTGGTGCTTTCTGATAGTTGTTGTGGGGTAGGCAGT
CAGAGCTCGATTTGCTTGTCGCCATAATAGATTCACAAGAAGGATTCGACATGGGTCAAAGTAGCGATGA
AGCCAACGCTCCCGTTGCAGGGCAGTTTGCGCTTCCCCTGAGTGCCACCTTTGGCTTAGGGGATCGCGTA
CGCAAGAAATCTGGTGCCGCTTGGCAGGGTCAAGTCGTCGGTTGGTATTGCACAAAACTCACTCCTGAAG
GCTATGCGGTCGAGTCCGAATCCCACCCAGGCTCAGTGCAAATTTATCCTGTGGCTGCACTTGAACGTGT
GGCCTAAGCGATATCTTAGGATCTCCCATCGGTGATGTCGGCGATATAGGCGCCAGCAACCGCACCTGTG
GCGCCGGTGATGCCGGCCACGATGCGTCCGGCGTAGAGGATCTGCTCATGTTTGACAGCTTATCATCGAT
GCATAATGTGCCTGTCAAATGGACGAAGCAGGGATTCTGCAAACCCTATGCTACTCCGTCAAGCCGTCAA
TTGTCTGATTCGTTACCAATTATGACAACTTGACGGCTACATCATTCACTTTTTCTTCACAACCGGCACG
GAACTCGCTCGGGCTGGCCCCGGTGCATTTTTTAAATACCCGCGAGAAATAGAGTTGATCGTCAAAACCA
ACATTGCGACCGACGGTGGCGATAGGCATCCGGGTGGTGCTCAAAAGCAGCTTCGCCTGGCTGATACGTT
GGTCCTCGCGCCAGCTTAAGACGCTAATCCCTAACTGCTGGCGGAAAAGATGTGACAGACGCGACGGCGA
CAAGCAAACATGCTGTGCGACGCTGGCGATATCAAAATTGCTGTCTGCCAGGTGATCGCTGATGTACTGA
CAAGCCTCGCGTACCCGATTATCCATCGGTGGATGGAGCGACTCGTTAATCGCTTCCATGCGCCGCAGTA
ACAATTGCTCAAGCAGATTTATCGCCAGCAGCTCCGAATAGCGCCCTTCCCCTTGCCCGGCGTTAATGAT
TTGCCCAAACAGGTCGCTGAAATGCGGCTGGTGCGCTTCATCCGGGCGAAAGAACCCCGTATTGGCAAAT
ATTGACGGCCAGTTAAGCCATTCATGCCAGTAGGCGCGCGGACGAAAGTAAACCCACTGGTGATACCATT
CGCGAGCCTCCGGATGACGACCGTAGTGATGAATCTCTCCTGGCGGGAACAGCAAAATATCACCCGGTCG
GCAAACAAATTCTCGTCCCTGATTTTTCACCACCCCCTGACCGCGAATGGTGAGATTGAGAATATAACCT
TTCATTCCCAGCGGTCGGTCGATAAAAAAATCGAGATAACCGTTGGCCTCAATCGGCGTTAAACCCGCCA
CCAGATGGGCATTAAACGAGTATCCCGGCAGCAGGGGATCATTTTGCGCTTCAGCCATACTTTTCATACT
CCCGCCATTCAGAG
